Addgene plasmid #230443: AiP13011 - pAAV-AiE0451m_3xC1-minBG-SYFP2-WPRE3-BGHpA (Alias: CN3011)
Purpose: AiE0451m_3xC1 is an enhancer sequence, designed to drive AAV-mediated transgene expression in specific populations of brain cells
Depositing lab: Allen Institute for Brain Science & Jonathan Ting. Depositing organization: Allen Institute. Publication: A suite of enhancer AAVs and transgenic mouse lines for genetic access to cortical cell types. Ben-Simon Y, Hooper M, Narayan S, Daigle TL, Dwivedi D, Way SW, Oster A, Stafford DA, Mich JK, Taormina MJ, Martinez RA, Opitz-Araya X, Roth JR, Alexander JR, Allen S, Amster A, Arbuckle J, Ayala A, Baker PM, Bakken TE, Barcelli T, Barta S, Bendrick J, Bertagnolli D, Bielstein C, Bishwakarma P, Bowlus J, Boyer G, Brouner K, Casian B, Casper T, Chakka AB, Chakrabarty R, Chance RK, Chavan S, Clark M, Colbert K, Collman F, Daniel S, Departee M, DiValentin P, Donadio N, Dotson N, Egdorf T, Fliss T, Gabitto M, Garcia J, Gary A, Gasperini M, Gloe J, Goldy J, Gore BB, Graybuck L, Greisman N, Haeseleer F, Halterman C, Haradon Z, Hastings SD, Helback O, Ho W, Hockemeyer D, Huang C, Huff S, Hunker A, Johansen N, Jones D, Juneau Z, Kalmbach B, Kannan M, Khem S, Kussick E, Kutsal R, Larsen R, Lee C, Lee AY, Leibly M, Lenz GH, Li S, Liang E, Lusk N, Madigan Z, Malloy J, Malone J, McCue R, Melchor J, Mollenkopf T, Moosman S, Morin E, Newman D, Ng L, Ngo K, Omstead V, Otto S, Oyama A, Pena N, Pham T, Phillips E, Pom CA, Potekhina L, Ransford S, Ray PL, Rette D, Reynoldson C, Rimorin C, Rocha D, Ruiz A, Sanchez REA, Sawyer L, Sedeno-Cortes A, Sevigny JP, Shapovalova N, Shepard N, Shulga L, Sigler AR, Siverts L, Soliman S, Somasundaram S, Staats B, Stewart K, Szelenyi E, Tieu M, Trader C, Tran A, van Velthoven CTJ, Walker M, Wang Y, Weed N, Wirthlin M, Wood T, Wynalda B, Yao Z, Zhou T, Ariza J, Dee N, Reding M, Ronellenfitch K, Mufti S, Sunkin SM, Smith KA, Esposito L, Waters J, Thyagarajan B, Yao S, Lein ES, Zeng H, Levi BP, Ngai J, Ting JT, Tasic B. Cell. 2025 May 16:S0092-8674(25)00513-6. doi: 10.1016/j.cell.2025.05.002. PubMed 40403729.
Backbone
  Vector backbone: pAAV2
  Vector type: AAV
Growth in bacteria
  Bacterial resistance: Ampicillin, 100 μg/mL
  Growth temperature: 37°C
  Growth strain: NEB Stable
  Copy number: High Copy
Gene/Insert
  Gene/Insert name: SYFP2
  Species: Synthetic
  Promoter: minBG
  Cloning method: Gibson Cloning
Terms and licenses: Academic/Nonprofit Terms; Industry Terms: Not Available to Industry
How to cite: AiP13011 - pAAV-AiE0451m_3xC1-minBG-SYFP2-WPRE3-BGHpA (Alias: CN3011) was a gift from Allen Institute for Brain Science & Jonathan Ting (Addgene plasmid # 230443 ; http://n2t.net/addgene:230443 ; RRID:Addgene_230443)
