[The description below was written by a language model from this plasmid's Addgene catalogue record and pLannotate feature annotations shown in this document.]
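Description:
AiP13011 - pAAV-AiE0451m_3xC1-minBG-SYFP2-WPRE3-BGHpA (alias CN3011) is a 4,865 nt AAV transfer plasmid built on a pAAV2 backbone, intended for packaging an enhancer-driven fluorescent reporter into recombinant adeno-associated virus for delivery to brain tissue. In bacteria it is maintained as a high-copy plasmid through a ColE1/pUC-type origin and selected with ampicillin via the AmpR (β-lactamase) gene and its promoter. An f1 phage origin and small remnants of pBR322 bom and rop sequence are also present in the backbone. The record lists a recombination-tolerant strain for growth, which is common for ITR-containing plasmids.

The payload lies between AAV2 inverted terminal repeats, which provide the cis signals for genome replication and encapsidation. The downstream ITR is annotated intact, whereas the upstream one is detected only as two short fragments. The AiE0451m_3xC1 enhancer and the minBG promoter named in the record were not annotated by the feature software, but presumably occupy the unannotated stretch between the upstream ITR and the coding sequence. The name suggests a triplicated enhancer core, although the record does not spell this out. A minimal promoter such as minBG generally gives little expression alone, so the enhancer is expected to determine where transcription occurs. It drives SYFP2, a monomeric, rapidly maturing yellow fluorescent protein derived from Aequorea victoria. The transcript is followed by WPRE3, a shortened woodchuck hepatitis virus posttranscriptional element (seen as two WPRE fragments) that boosts expression, and by the bovine growth hormone polyadenylation signal.

According to the stated purpose, the enhancer is designed to direct AAV-mediated transgene expression to specific populations of brain cells. The particular cell population is not given in the record. The plasmid belongs to a collection of enhancer AAVs for genetic access to cortical cell types, with SYFP2 serving to label the targeted cells.
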