Features (pLannotate 1.2.2; 14 found; start..end, strand, type, name):
     12..39      +  repeat_region  AAV2 ITR (fragment): inverted terminal repeat of adeno-associated virus serotype 2 inverted
     68..95      +  repeat_region  AAV2 ITR (fragment): inverted terminal repeat of adeno-associated virus serotype 2 inverted
    883..1599    +  CDS            SYFP2: SYFP2 is a basic (constitutively fluorescent) yellow fluorescent protein published in 2006, derived from Aequorea victoria. It is reported to be a very rapidly-maturing monomer with moderate acid sensitivity.
   1639..1796    +  misc_feature   WPRE (fragment): woodchuck hepatitis virus posttranscriptional regulatory element
   1802..1882    +  misc_feature   WPRE (fragment): woodchuck hepatitis virus posttranscriptional regulatory element
   1899..2010    +  polyA_signal   bGH poly(A) signal: bovine growth hormone polyadenylation signal
   2128..2268    +  repeat_region  AAV2 ITR: inverted terminal repeat of adeno-associated virus serotype 2 inverted
   2273..2324    -  misc_feature   bom (fragment): basis of mobility region from pBR322
   2343..2798    +  rep_origin     f1 ori (sequence partly withheld): f1 bacteriophage origin of replication; arrow indicates direction of (+) strand synthesis
   2799..2848    -  misc_feature   bom (fragment): basis of mobility region from pBR322
   2950..2985    -  CDS            rop (fragment): Rop protein, which maintains plasmids at low copy number; rop
   3080..3184    +  promoter       AmpR promoter: bla
   3185..4045    +  CDS            AmpR: β-lactamase; bla; confers resistance to ampicillin, carbenicillin, and related antibiotics
   4216..4804    +  rep_origin     ori: high-copy-number ColE1/pMB1/pBR322/pUC origin of replication
>Addgene plasmid #230443 | AiP13011 - pAAV-AiE0451m_3xC1-minBG-SYFP2-WPRE3-BGHpA (Alias: CN3011) | addgene full sequence | sequence record 470815 | Addgene NGS Result
CCTGCAGGCAGCTGCGCGCTCGCTCGCTCACTGAGGCCGCCCGGGCGTCGGGCGACCTTTGGTCGCCCGG
CCTCAGTGAGCGAGCGAGCGCGCAGAGAGGGAGTGGCCAACTCCATCACTAGGGGTTCCTGCGGCCGCAC
GCGTTCTGTGGCATGGTCTTAGACCACAGATGGGCTTTCCTGCCTGCATTTACCCAAAGAGCCCAAAGAG
GAGACCACATGGGGTACCATGGGACTGACCTTCCCAGTTCAAAGCTTCTTTACACAACGCTGCTGAATCA
CCCGCTAGCTCGCTCTCTTATCATTCCTTTTCATTCCTGGAGGTAAAACCAACCTTAGAATCGTGGAGCC
TGATAGATCTGTGGCATGGTCTTAGACCACAGATGGGCTTTCCTGCCTGCATTTACCCAAAGAGCCCAAA
GAGGAGACCACATGGGGTACCATGGGACTGACCTTCCCAGTTCAAAGCTTCTTTACACAACGCTGCTGAA
TCACCCGCTAGCTCGCTCTCTTATCATTCCTTTTCATTCCTGGAGGTAAAACCAACCTTAGAATCGTGGA
GCCTGATAGATCTGTGGCATGGTCTTAGACCACAGATGGGCTTTCCTGCCTGCATTTACCCAAAGAGCCC
AAAGAGGAGACCACATGGGGTACCATGGGACTGACCTTCCCAGTTCAAAGCTTCTTTACACAACGCTGCT
GAATCACCCGCTAGCTCGCTCTCTTATCATTCCTTTTCATTCCTGGAGGTAAAACCAACCTTAGAATCGT
GGAGCCTGATAGAGAGCTCGGGCTGGGCATAAAAGTCAGGGCAGAGCCATCTATTGCTTACATTTGCTTC
TGGGATCCAGATCTTTCGAAGCTAGCGCTACCGGTCGCCACCATGGTGAGCAAGGGCGAGGAGCTGTTCA
CCGGGGTGGTGCCCATCCTGGTCGAGCTGGACGGCGACGTAAACGGCCACAAGTTCAGCGTGTCCGGCGA
GGGCGAGGGCGATGCCACCTACGGCAAGCTGACCCTGAAGCTGATCTGCACCACCGGCAAGCTGCCCGTG
CCCTGGCCCACCCTCGTGACCACCCTGGGCTACGGCGTGCAGTGCTTCGCCCGCTACCCCGACCACATGA
AGCAGCACGACTTCTTCAAGTCCGCCATGCCCGAAGGCTACGTCCAGGAGCGCACCATCTTCTTCAAGGA
CGACGGCAACTACAAGACCCGCGCCGAGGTGAAGTTCGAGGGCGACACCCTGGTGAACCGCATCGAGCTG
AAGGGCATCGACTTCAAGGAGGACGGCAACATCCTGGGGCACAAGCTGGAGTACAACTACAACAGCCACA
ACGTCTATATCACCGCCGACAAGCAGAAGAACGGCATCAAGGCCAACTTCAAGATCCGCCACAACATCGA
GGACGGCGGCGTGCAGCTCGCCGACCACTACCAGCAGAACACCCCCATCGGCGACGGCCCCGTGCTGCTG
CCCGACAACCACTACCTGAGCTACCAGTCCAAGCTGAGCAAAGACCCCAACGAGAAGCGCGATCACATGG
TCCTGCTGGAGTTCGTGACCGCCGCCGGGATCACTCTCGGCATGGACGAGCTGTACAAGTAAGTCGACGG
CGCGCCGCGGCCGCGAATTCGATATCATAATCAACCTCTGGATTACAAAATTTGTGAAAGATTGACTGGT
ATTCTTAACTATGTTGCTCCTTTTACGCTATGTGGATACGCTGCTTTAATGCCTTTGTATCATGCTATTG
CTTCCCGTATGGCTTTCATTTTCTCCTCCTTGTATAAATCCTGGTTAGTTCTTGCCACGGCGGAACTCAT
CGCCGCCTGCCTTGCCCGCTGCTGGACAGGGGCTCGGCTGTTGGGCACTGACAATTCCGTGGCTCGAGAG
ATCTTCGACTGTGCCTTCTAGTTGCCAGCCATCTGTTGTTTGCCCCTCCCCCGTGCCTTCCTTGACCCTG
GAAGGTGCCACTCCCACTGTCCTTTCCTAATAAAATGAGGAAATTGCATCGCATTGTCTGAGTAGGTGTC
ATTCTATTCTGGGGGGTGGGGTGGGGCAGGACAGCAAGGGGGAGGATTGGGAAGACAATAGCAGGCATGA
GATCTCACGTGCGGACCGAGCGGCCGCAGGAACCCCTAGTGATGGAGTTGGCCACTCCCTCTCTGCGCGC
TCGCTCGCTCACTGAGGCCGGGCGACCAAAGGTCGCCCGACGCCCGGGCTTTGCCCGGGCGGCCTCAGTG
AGCGAGCGAGCGCGCAGCTGCCTGCAGGGGCGCCTGATGCGGTATTTTCTCCTTACGCATCTGTGCGGTA
TTTCACACCGCATA
[95 nt withheld, positions 2325-2419]
T
[46 nt withheld, positions 2421-2466]
C
[141 nt withheld, positions 2468-2608]
CCTTTGACGTTGGAGTCCACGTTCTTT
[37 nt withheld, positions 2636-2672]
ACTCTATCTCGGGCTATTCTTTTGATTTATAAGGGATTTTGCCGATTTCGGTCTATTGGTTAAAAAATGA
GCTGATTTAACAAAAATTTAACGCGAATTTTAACAAAATATTAACGTTTACAATTTTATGGTGCACTCTC
AGTACAATCTGCTCTGATGCCGCATAGTTAAGCCAGCCCCGACACCCGCCAACACCCGCTGACGCGCCCT
GACGGGCTTGTCTGCTCCCGGCATCCGCTTACAGACAAGCTGTGACCGTCTCCGGGAGCTGCATGTGTCA
GAGGTTTTCACCGTCATCACCGAAACGCGCGAGACGAAAGGGCCTCGTGATACGCCTATTTTTATAGGTT
AATGTCATGATAATAATGGTTTCTTAGACGTCAGGTGGCACTTTTCGGGGAAATGTGCGCGGAACCCCTA
TTTGTTTATTTTTCTAAATACATTCAAATATGTATCCGCTCATGAGACAATAACCCTGATAAATGCTTCA
ATAATATTGAAAAAGGAAGAGTATGAGTATTCAACATTTCCGTGTCGCCCTTATTCCCTTTTTTGCGGCA
TTTTGCCTTCCTGTTTTTGCTCACCCAGAAACGCTGGTGAAAGTAAAAGATGCTGAAGATCAGTTGGGTG
CACGAGTGGGTTACATCGAACTGGATCTCAACAGCGGTAAGATCCTTGAGAGTTTTCGCCCCGAAGAACG
TTTTCCAATGATGAGCACTTTTAAAGTTCTGCTATGTGGCGCGGTATTATCCCGTATTGACGCCGGGCAA
GAGCAACTCGGTCGCCGCATACACTATTCTCAGAATGACTTGGTTGAGTACTCACCAGTCACAGAAAAGC
ATCTTACGGATGGCATGACAGTAAGAGAATTATGCAGTGCTGCCATAACCATGAGTGATAACACTGCGGC
CAACTTACTTCTGACAACGATCGGAGGACCGAAGGAGCTAACCGCTTTTTTGCACAACATGGGGGATCAT
GTAACTCGCCTTGATCGTTGGGAACCGGAGCTGAATGAAGCCATACCAAACGACGAGCGTGACACCACGA
TGCCTGTAGCAATGGCAACAACGTTGCGCAAACTATTAACTGGCGAACTACTTACTCTAGCTTCCCGGCA
ACAATTAATAGACTGGATGGAGGCGGATAAAGTTGCAGGACCACTTCTGCGCTCGGCCCTTCCGGCTGGC
TGGTTTATTGCTGATAAATCTGGAGCCGGTGAGCGTGGGTCTCGCGGTATCATTGCAGCACTGGGGCCAG
ATGGTAAGCCCTCCCGTATCGTAGTTATCTACACGACGGGGAGTCAGGCAACTATGGATGAACGAAATAG
ACAGATCGCTGAGATAGGTGCCTCACTGATTAAGCATTGGTAACTGTCAGACCAAGTTTACTCATATATA
CTTTAGATTGATTTAAAACTTCATTTTTAATTTAAAAGGATCTAGGTGAAGATCCTTTTTGATAATCTCA
TGACCAAAATCCCTTAACGTGAGTTTTCGTTCCACTGAGCGTCAGACCCCGTAGAAAAGATCAAAGGATC
TTCTTGAGATCCTTTTTTTCTGCGCGTAATCTGCTGCTTGCAAACAAAAAAACCACCGCTACCAGCGGTG
GTTTGTTTGCCGGATCAAGAGCTACCAACTCTTTTTCCGAAGGTAACTGGCTTCAGCAGAGCGCAGATAC
CAAATACTGTTCTTCTAGTGTAGCCGTAGTTAGGCCACCACTTCAAGAACTCTGTAGCACCGCCTACATA
CCTCGCTCTGCTAATCCTGTTACCAGTGGCTGCTGCCAGTGGCGATAAGTCGTGTCTTACCGGGTTGGAC
TCAAGACGATAGTTACCGGATAAGGCGCAGCGGTCGGGCTGAACGGGGGGTTCGTGCACACAGCCCAGCT
TGGAGCGAACGACCTACACCGAACTGAGATACCTACAGCGTGAGCTATGAGAAAGCGCCACGCTTCCCGA
AGGGAGAAAGGCGGACAGGTATCCGGTAAGCGGCAGGGTCGGAACAGGAGAGCGCACGAGGGAGCTTCCA
GGGGGAAACGCCTGGTATCTTTATAGTCCTGTCGGGTTTCGCCACCTCTGACTTGAGCGTCGATTTTTGT
GATGCTCGTCAGGGGGGCGGAGCCTATGGAAAAACGCCAGCAACGCGGCCTTTTTACGGTTCCTGGCCTT
TTGCTGGCCTTTTGCTCACATGT
